LOCUS       Exported 5510 bp ds-DNA circular SYN 12-MAY-2021
DEFINITION  Expresses EGFP and bReaChES under a minimal CamKII Promoter.
ACCESSION   .
VERSION     .
KEYWORDS    pAAV-CamKII-GFP-P2A-bReaches-minWPRE
SOURCE      synthetic DNA construct
  ORGANISM  synthetic DNA construct
REFERENCE   1 (bases 1 to 5510)
  AUTHORS   Bernal Sierra YA, Rost BR, Pofahl M, Fernandes AM, Kopton RA, Moser
            S, Holtkamp D, Masala N, Beed P, Tukker JJ, Oldani S, Bonigk W, Kohl
            P, Baier H, Schneider-Warme F, Hegemann P, Beck H, Seifert R,
            Schmitz D
  TITLE     Potassium channel-based optogenetic silencing.
  JOURNAL   Nat Commun. 2018 Nov 5;9(1):4611. doi: 10.1038/s41467-018-07038-8.
  PUBMED    30397200
REFERENCE   2 (bases 1 to 5510)
  AUTHORS   .
  TITLE     Direct Submission
  JOURNAL   Exported May 12, 2021 from SnapGene Server 1.1.58
            http://www.snapgene.com
FEATURES             Location/Qualifiers
     source          1..5510
                     /organism="synthetic DNA construct"
                     /mol_type="other DNA"
     repeat_region   1..130
                     /label=AAV2 ITR (alternate)
                     /note="Functional equivalent of wild-type AAV2 ITR"
     regulatory      550..559
                     /regulatory_class="other"
                     /note="vertebrate consensus sequence for strong initiation
                     of translation (Kozak, 1987)"
     CDS             556..1272
                     /codon_start=1
                     /product="enhanced GFP"
                     /label=EGFP
                     /translation="MVSKGEELFTGVVPILVELDGDVNGHKFSVSGEGEGDATYGKLTL
                     KFICTTGKLPVPWPTLVTTLTYGVQCFSRYPDHMKQHDFFKSAMPEGYVQERTIFFKDD
                     GNYKTRAEVKFEGDTLVNRIELKGIDFKEDGNILGHKLEYNYNSHNVYIMADKQKNGIK
                     VNFKIRHNIEDGSVQLADHYQQNTPIGDGPVLLPDNHYLSTQSALSKDPNEKRDHMVLL
                     EFVTAAGITLGMDELYK"
     primer_bind     complement(601..622)
                     /label=EGFP-N
                     /note="EGFP, reverse primer"
     primer_bind     complement(862..881)
                     /label=EXFP-R
                     /note="For distinguishing EGFP variants, reverse primer"
     primer_bind     1209..1230
                     /label=EGFP-C
                     /note="EGFP, forward primer"
     CDS             1288..1344
                     /codon_start=1
                     /product="2A peptide from porcine teschovirus-1
                     polyprotein"
                     /label=P2A
                     /note="Eukaryotic ribosomes fail to insert a peptide bond
                     between the Gly and Pro residues, yielding separate
                     polypeptides."
                     /translation="ATNFSLLKQAGDVEENPGP"
     primer_bind     complement(2393..2413)
                     /label=WPRE-R
                     /note="WPRE, reverse primer"
     repeat_region   2773..2913
                     /label=AAV2 ITR
                     /note="inverted terminal repeat of adeno-associated virus
                     serotype 2"
     repeat_region   2773..2902
                     /label=AAV2 ITR
     rep_origin      2988..3443
                     /direction=RIGHT
                     /label=f1 ori
                     /note="f1 bacteriophage origin of replication; arrow
                     indicates direction of (+) strand synthesis"
     primer_bind     complement(3075..3094)
                     /label=F1ori-R
                     /note="F1 origin, reverse primer"
     primer_bind     3285..3306
                     /label=F1ori-F
                     /note="F1 origin, forward primer"
     primer_bind     complement(3460..3479)
                     /label=pRS-marker
                     /note="pRS vectors, use to sequence yeast selectable
                     marker"
     primer_bind     3579..3601
                     /label=pGEX 3'
                     /note="pGEX vectors, reverse primer"
     primer_bind     complement(3639..3657)
                     /label=pBRforEco
                     /note="pBR322 vectors, upsteam of EcoRI site, forward
                     primer"
     promoter        3725..3829
                     /gene="bla"
                     /label=AmpR promoter
     CDS             3830..4690
                     /codon_start=1
                     /gene="bla"
                     /product="beta-lactamase"
                     /label=AmpR
                     /note="confers resistance to ampicillin, carbenicillin, and
                     related antibiotics"
                     /translation="MSIQHFRVALIPFFAAFCLPVFAHPETLVKVKDAEDQLGARVGYI
                     ELDLNSGKILESFRPEERFPMMSTFKVLLCGAVLSRIDAGQEQLGRRIHYSQNDLVEYS
                     PVTEKHLTDGMTVRELCSAAITMSDNTAANLLLTTIGGPKELTAFLHNMGDHVTRLDRW
                     EPELNEAIPNDERDTTMPVAMATTLRKLLTGELLTLASRQQLIDWMEADKVAGPLLRSA
                     LPAGWFIADKSGAGERGSRGIIAALGPDGKPSRIVVIYTTGSQATMDERNRQIAEIGAS
                     LIKHW"
     primer_bind     complement(4048..4067)
                     /label=Amp-R
                     /note="Ampicillin resistance gene, reverse primer"
     rep_origin      4861..5449
                     /direction=RIGHT
                     /label=ori
                     /note="high-copy-number ColE1/pMB1/pBR322/pUC origin of
                     replication"
     primer_bind     5350..5369
                     /label=pBR322ori-F
                     /note="pBR322 origin, forward primer"
ORIGIN
        1 cctgcaggca gctgcgcgct cgctcgctca ctgaggccgc ccgggcgtcg ggcgaccttt
       61 ggtcgcccgg cctcagtgag cgagcgagcg cgcagagagg gagtggccaa ctccatcact
      121 aggggttcct gcggccgcag atgctgcaca cttgtggact aagtttgttc gcatcccctt
      181 ctccaacccc ctcagtacat caccctgggg gaacagggtc cacttgctcc tgggcccaca
      241 cagtcctgca gtattgtgta tataaggcca gggcaaagag gagcaggttt taaagtgaaa
      301 ggcaggcagg tgttggggag gcagttaccg gggcaacggg aacagggcgt ttcggaggtg
      361 gttgccatgg ggacctggat gctgacgaag gctcgcgagg ctgtgagcag ccacagtgcc
      421 ctgctcagaa gccccaagct cgtcagtcaa gccggttctc cgtttgcact caggagcacg
      481 ggcaggcgag tggcccctag ttctgggggc agcgtgaaaa gacggtatcg ataagcttga
      541 ttcgagctag ccaccatggt gagcaagggc gaggagctgt tcaccggggt ggtgcccatc
      601 ctggtcgagc tggacggcga cgtaaacggc cacaagttca gcgtgtccgg cgagggcgag
      661 ggcgatgcca cctacggcaa gctgaccctg aagttcatct gcaccaccgg caagctgccc
      721 gtgccctggc ccaccctcgt gaccaccctg acctacggcg tgcagtgctt cagccgctac
      781 cccgaccaca tgaagcagca cgacttcttc aagtccgcca tgcccgaagg ctacgtccag
      841 gagcgcacca tcttcttcaa ggacgacggc aactacaaga cccgcgccga ggtgaagttc
      901 gagggcgaca ccctggtgaa ccgcatcgag ctgaagggca tcgacttcaa ggaggacggc
      961 aacatcctgg ggcacaagct ggagtacaac tacaacagcc acaacgtcta tatcatggcc
     1021 gacaagcaga agaacggcat caaggtgaac ttcaagatcc gccacaacat cgaggacggc
     1081 agcgtgcagc tcgccgacca ctaccagcag aacaccccca tcggcgacgg ccccgtgctg
     1141 ctgcccgaca accactacct gagcacccag tccgccctga gcaaagaccc caacgagaag
     1201 cgcgatcaca tggtcctgct ggagttcgtg accgccgccg ggatcactct cggcatggac
     1261 gagctgtaca aaccgcgggg atccggagct actaacttca gcctgctgaa gcaagcagga
     1321 gatgttgaag aaaaccccgg gcctatggac tatggcggcg ctttgtctgc cgtcggactg
     1381 ttccagacca gctacaccct ggagaacaac ggcagcgtga tctgcatccc caacaacggc
     1441 cagtgcttct gcctggcctg gctgaagagt aacggcacca acgccgagaa gctggccgcc
     1501 aacatcctgc agtgggtggt gtttgcgctg agcgtggcgt gcctgggctg gtatgcgtat
     1561 caggcgtggc gcgcgacctg cggctgggaa gaagtgtatg tggcgctgat tgaaatgatg
     1621 aaaagcatta ttgaagcgtt tcatgaattt gatagcccgg cgaccctgtg gctgagcagc
     1681 ggcaacggcg tggtgtggat gcgctatggc tcatggctgc tgacctgccc cgtgattctg
     1741 attcatctga gcaacctgac cggcctgaaa gatgattata gcaaacgcac catgggcctg
     1801 ctggtgagcg acgtgggctg cattgtgtgg ggcgcgacca gcgcgatgtg caccggctgg
     1861 accaaaattc tgttttttct gattagcctg agctatggca tgtataccta ttttcatgcg
     1921 gccaaagtgt atattgaagc gtttcatacc gtgccgaaag gcctgtgcag acagctggtg
     1981 agagccatgg cctggctgtt cttcgtgagc tggggcatgt tccccgtgct gttcctgctg
     2041 ggccccgagg gcttcggcca tattagcccg tatggcagcg cgattggcca tagcattctg
     2101 gatctgattg cgaagaacat gtggggcgtg ctgggcaact atctgcgcgt gaaaattcat
     2161 gaacatattc tgctgtatgg cgatattcgc aaaaaacaga aaattaccat tgcgggccag
     2221 gaaatggaag tggaaaccct ggtggcggaa gaagaagatg ggtcgaccaa gagcaggatc
     2281 accagcgagg gcgagtacat ccccctggac cagatcgaca tcaacgtgta actcgagata
     2341 atcaacctct ggattacaaa atttgtgaaa gattgactgg tattcttaac tatgttgctc
     2401 cttttacgct atgtggatac gctgctttaa tgcctttgta tcatgctatt gcttcccgta
     2461 tggctttcat tttctcctcc ttgtataaat cctggttagt tcttgccacg gcggaactca
     2521 tcgccgcctg ccttgcccgc tgctggacag gggctcggct gttgggcact gacaattccg
     2581 tggtgtttat ttgtgaaatt tgtgatgcta ttgctttatt tgtaaccatc tagctttatt
     2641 tgtgaaattt gtgatgctat tgctttattt gtaaccatta taagctgcaa taaacaagtt
     2701 aacaacaaca attgcattca ttttatgttt caggttcagg gggagatgtg ggaggttttt
     2761 taaagcggcc gcaggaaccc ctagtgatgg agttggccac tccctctctg cgcgctcgct
     2821 cgctcactga ggccgggcga ccaaaggtcg cccgacgccc gggctttgcc cgggcggcct
     2881 cagtgagcga gcgagcgcgc agctgcctgc aggggcgcct gatgcggtat tttctcctta
     2941 cgcatctgtg cggtatttca caccgcatan nnnnnnnnnn nnnnnnnnnn nnnnnnnnnn
     3001 nnnnnnnnnn nnnnnnnnnn nnnnnnnnnn nnnnnnnnnn nnnnnnnnnn nnnnnnnnnn
     3061 nnnntnnnnn nnnnnnnnnn nnnnnnnnnn nnnnnnnnnn nnnnnnnnnn ncnnnnnnnn
     3121 nnnnnnnnnn nnnnnnnnnn nnnnnnnnnn nnnnnnnnnn nnnnnnnnnn nnnnnnnnnn
     3181 nnnnnnnnnn nnnnnnnnnn nnnnnnnnnn nnnnnnnnnn nnnnnnnnnn nnnnnnnnnn
     3241 nnnnnnnnnn nnncctttga cgttggagtc cacgttcttt aatagtggac tcttgttcca
     3301 aactggaaca acactcaact ctatctcggg ctattctttt gatttataag ggattttgcc
     3361 gatttcggtc tattggttaa aaaatgagct gatttaacaa aaatttaacg cgaattttaa
     3421 caaaatatta acgtttacaa ttttatggtg cactctcagt acaatctgct ctgatgccgc
     3481 atagttaagc cagccccgac acccgccaac acccgctgac gcgccctgac gggcttgtct
     3541 gctcccggca tccgcttaca gacaagctgt gaccgtctcc gggagctgca tgtgtcagag
     3601 gttttcaccg tcatcaccga aacgcgcgag acgaaagggc ctcgtgatac gcctattttt
     3661 ataggttaat gtcatgataa taatggtttc ttagacgtca ggtggcactt ttcggggaaa
     3721 tgtgcgcgga acccctattt gtttattttt ctaaatacat tcaaatatgt atccgctcat
     3781 gagacaataa ccctgataaa tgcttcaata atattgaaaa aggaagagta tgagtattca
     3841 acatttccgt gtcgccctta ttcccttttt tgcggcattt tgccttcctg tttttgctca
     3901 cccagaaacg ctggtgaaag taaaagatgc tgaagatcag ttgggtgcac gagtgggtta
     3961 catcgaactg gatctcaaca gcggtaagat ccttgagagt tttcgccccg aagaacgttt
     4021 tccaatgatg agcactttta aagttctgct atgtggcgcg gtattatccc gtattgacgc
     4081 cgggcaagag caactcggtc gccgcataca ctattctcag aatgacttgg ttgagtactc
     4141 accagtcaca gaaaagcatc ttacggatgg catgacagta agagaattat gcagtgctgc
     4201 cataaccatg agtgataaca ctgcggccaa cttacttctg acaacgatcg gaggaccgaa
     4261 ggagctaacc gcttttttgc acaacatggg ggatcatgta actcgccttg atcgttggga
     4321 accggagctg aatgaagcca taccaaacga cgagcgtgac accacgatgc ctgtagcaat
     4381 ggcaacaacg ttgcgcaaac tattaactgg cgaactactt actctagctt cccggcaaca
     4441 attaatagac tggatggagg cggataaagt tgcaggacca cttctgcgct cggcccttcc
     4501 ggctggctgg tttattgctg ataaatctgg agccggtgag cgtgggtctc gcggtatcat
     4561 tgcagcactg gggccagatg gtaagccctc ccgtatcgta gttatctaca cgacggggag
     4621 tcaggcaact atggatgaac gaaatagaca gatcgctgag ataggtgcct cactgattaa
     4681 gcattggtaa ctgtcagacc aagtttactc atatatactt tagattgatt taaaacttca
     4741 tttttaattt aaaaggatct aggtgaagat cctttttgat aatctcatga ccaaaatccc
     4801 ttaacgtgag ttttcgttcc actgagcgtc agaccccgta gaaaagatca aaggatcttc
     4861 ttgagatcct ttttttctgc gcgtaatctg ctgcttgcaa acaaaaaaac caccgctacc
     4921 agcggtggtt tgtttgccgg atcaagagct accaactctt tttccgaagg taactggctt
     4981 cagcagagcg cagataccaa atactgttct tctagtgtag ccgtagttag gccaccactt
     5041 caagaactct gtagcaccgc ctacatacct cgctctgcta atcctgttac cagtggctgc
     5101 tgccagtggc gataagtcgt gtcttaccgg gttggactca agacgatagt taccggataa
     5161 ggcgcagcgg tcgggctgaa cggggggttc gtgcacacag cccagcttgg agcgaacgac
     5221 ctacaccgaa ctgagatacc tacagcgtga gctatgagaa agcgccacgc ttcccgaagg
     5281 gagaaaggcg gacaggtatc cggtaagcgg cagggtcgga acaggagagc gcacgaggga
     5341 gcttccaggg ggaaacgcct ggtatcttta tagtcctgtc gggtttcgcc acctctgact
     5401 tgagcgtcga tttttgtgat gctcgtcagg ggggcggagc ctatggaaaa acgccagcaa
     5461 cgcggccttt ttacggttcc tggccttttg ctggcctttt gctcacatgt
//
