[The description below was written by a language model from this plasmid's Addgene catalogue record and the feature table of its GenBank file.]
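Description:
pAAV-CamKII-GFP-P2A-bReaches-minWPRE is an adeno-associated virus transfer plasmid built on the CW3SL backbone, a compact AAV vector design. The expression cassette lies between two AAV2 inverted terminal repeats, which provide the signals needed for replication and packaging of the intervening DNA into recombinant AAV particles when helper functions are supplied. Outside the ITRs, the plasmid carries a high-copy ColE1/pUC-type origin and a beta-lactamase gene with its own promoter for ampicillin selection in E. coli, plus an f1 phage origin. The catalogue lists a recombination-deficient growth strain, which fits the tendency of ITRs to rearrange.

The payload is a single bicistronic open reading frame driven by a minimal CamKII promoter, which is generally used to bias expression towards excitatory neurons. A Kozak consensus precedes EGFP, which is joined through a porcine teschovirus P2A peptide to bReaChES, a synthetic red-shifted channelrhodopsin variant. Ribosomal skipping at the P2A yields the fluorescent marker and the opsin as separate polypeptides, so GFP reports transduced cells without being fused to the channel. The plasmid name indicates a shortened WPRE, a post-transcriptional element that boosts transgene expression.

The feature table does not annotate the promoter, the opsin coding region, the WPRE itself (only a WPRE primer site is marked) or a polyadenylation signal, so these rest on the catalogue fields and the name. The held sequence record is also slightly shorter than the catalogued total size. The associated publication concerns potassium channel-based optogenetic silencing. The record does not state this construct's specific role there beyond co-expressing EGFP and bReaChES.
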