Addgene plasmid #118276: pAAV-CamKII-GFP-P2A-bReaches-minWPRE
Purpose: Expresses EGFP and bReaChES under a minimal CamKII Promoter
Depositing lab: Dietmar Schmitz. Depositing organization: Charite Universitaetsmedizin Berlin. Publication: Potassium channel-based optogenetic silencing. Bernal Sierra YA, Rost BR, Pofahl M, Fernandes AM, Kopton RA, Moser S, Holtkamp D, Masala N, Beed P, Tukker JJ, Oldani S, Bonigk W, Kohl P, Baier H, Schneider-Warme F, Hegemann P, Beck H, Seifert R, Schmitz D. Nat Commun. 2018 Nov 5;9(1):4611. doi: 10.1038/s41467-018-07038-8. PubMed 30397200.
Backbone
  Vector backbone: CW3SL
  Backbone manufacturer: Bong-Kiun Kaang
  Backbone size w/o insert (bp): 3771
  Total vector size (bp): 5591
  Vector type: AAV
Growth in bacteria
  Bacterial resistance: Ampicillin, 100 μg/mL
  Growth temperature: 37°C
  Growth strain: NEB Stable
  Copy number: Unknown
Gene/Insert 1
  Gene/Insert name: EGFP
  Insert size (bp): 710
  Promoter: CamK II
  Tag / fusion protein: P2A (C terminal on insert)
  Cloning method: Unknown
  Sequencing primers: 5′ GTTCTCCGTTTGCACTCAGGA; 3′ GGGTTCTCCTCCACGTCTC
Gene/Insert 2
  Gene/Insert name: bReaCHES
  Species: Synthetic
  Insert size (bp): 915
  Promoter: CamK II
  Cloning method: Restriction Enzyme; 5′ cloning site BsrGI (not destroyed); 3′ cloning site XhoI (not destroyed)
  Sequencing primers: 5′ CGGAGCTACTAACTTCAGCC; 3′ CGTATCCACATAGCGTAAAAGGAGCAA
Terms and licenses: Academic/Nonprofit Terms; Industry Terms: Not Available to Industry
How to cite: pAAV-CamKII-GFP-P2A-bReaches-minWPRE was a gift from Dietmar Schmitz (Addgene plasmid # 118276 ; http://n2t.net/addgene:118276 ; RRID:Addgene_118276)
